Addgene plasmid #87400: p426_Cas9_gRNA-ARS1414a
Purpose: All-in-one CRISPR plasmid for integrating, deleting, or replacing a gene in S. cerevisiae. High-copy, URA3 plasmid contains human codon-optimized Cas9 and a guide RNA targeting ARS1414a sequence GCGCCACAGTTTCAAGGGTC in yeast chromosome 14.
Depositing lab: Aindrila Mukhopadhyay. Depositing organization: Lawrence Berkeley National Laboratory. Publication: A Cas9-based toolkit to program gene expression in Saccharomyces cerevisiae. Reider Apel A, d'Espaux L, Wehrs M, Sachs D, Li RA, Tong GJ, Garber M, Nnadi O, Zhuang W, Hillson NJ, Keasling JD, Mukhopadhyay A. Nucleic Acids Res. 2017 Jan 9;45(1):496-508. doi: 10.1093/nar/gkw1023. Epub 2016 Nov 28. PubMed 27899650.
Backbone
  Vector backbone: p426
  Vector type: CRISPR
  Selectable markers: URA3
Growth in bacteria
  Bacterial resistance: Ampicillin, 100 μg/mL
  Growth temperature: 37°C
  Growth strain: DH5alpha
  Copy number: High Copy
Gene/Insert
  Gene/Insert name: Human Optimized S. pyogenes Cas9 and guide RNA targeting ARS1414a
  gRNA/shRNA sequence: GCGCCACAGTTTCAAGGGTC
  Species: S. cerevisiae (budding yeast)
  Promoter: ADH1, pTyrosine
  Cloning method: Gibson Cloning
  Sequencing primers: 5′ M13 Rev
Terms and licenses: Academic/Nonprofit Terms; Industry Terms: Not Available to Industry
How to cite: p426_Cas9_gRNA-ARS1414a was a gift from Aindrila Mukhopadhyay (Addgene plasmid # 87400 ; http://n2t.net/addgene:87400 ; RRID:Addgene_87400)
