[The description below was written by a language model from this plasmid's Addgene catalogue record and pLannotate feature annotations shown in this document.]
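Description:
p426_Cas9_gRNA-ARS1414a is an all-in-one CRISPR plasmid for genome engineering in Saccharomyces cerevisiae, built by Gibson assembly on the p426 yeast–E. coli shuttle backbone. In yeast it is maintained at high copy through the 2μ origin and selected by uracil prototrophy via URA3 under its native promoter; because URA3 can be counterselected with 5-fluoroorotic acid, the plasmid can in principle be removed after editing. In E. coli it replicates from a high-copy ColE1/pUC-type origin with ampicillin resistance (bla). An f1 origin and remnants of the cloning-vector lac region (lac promoter/operator, lacZα fragment, flanking T3 and T7 promoters) are also present as backbone carry-over.

The payload consists of two expression units arranged in tandem. A human codon-optimized Streptococcus pyogenes Cas9 coding sequence is driven by the yeast ADH1 promoter and terminated by the CYC1 terminator. Upstream, an annotated tRNA element, corresponding to the tyrosine tRNA promoter listed in the record, precedes the S. pyogenes guide RNA scaffold. tRNA genes of this kind provide RNA polymerase III transcription of the guide. The 20-nt spacer directs Cas9 to the ARS1414a site on yeast chromosome 14. The resulting double-strand break is intended for integrating, deleting or replacing a gene at that locus, which would normally rely on a co-supplied repair template that is not part of this plasmid.

Two full sequence records exist, a depositor sequence of 11,117 nt and a repository sequencing result of 11,106 nt. They show the same 22 features in the same order, differing mainly in numbering origin and slightly around the f1 ori.
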