Features (pLannotate 1.2.2; 22 found; start..end, strand, type, name):
     69..1411    +  rep_origin     2μ ori: yeast 2μ plasmid origin of replication
   1438..1542    +  promoter       AmpR promoter: bla
   1543..2403    +  CDS            AmpR: β-lactamase; bla; confers resistance to ampicillin, carbenicillin, and related antibiotics
   2574..3162    +  rep_origin     ori: high-copy-number ColE1/pMB1/pBR322/pUC origin of replication
   3345..3437    +  CDS            lacI (fragment): lac repressor; lacI; The lac repressor binds to the lac operator to inhibit transcription in E. coli. This inhibition can be relieved by adding lactose or isopropyl-β-D-thiogalactopyranoside (IPTG).
   3450..3471    +  protein_bind   CAP binding site: CAP binding activates transcription in the presence of cAMP. E. coli catabolite activator protein
   3486..3516    +  promoter       lac promoter: promoter for the E. coli lac operon
   3520..3542    +  protein_bind   lac operator (fragment): The lac repressor binds to the lac operator to inhibit transcription in E. coli. This inhibition can be relieved by adding lactose or isopropyl-β-D-thiogalactopyranoside (IPTG). lac repressor encoded by lacI
   3585..3603    +  promoter       T3 promoter: promoter for bacteriophage T3 RNA polymerase
   3648..3736    +  ncRNA          tRNA: Accession: RF00005 - tRNA
   3830..3905    +  misc_RNA       gRNA scaffold: guide RNA scaffold for the Streptococcus pyogenes CRISPR/Cas9 system
   3991..4695    +  promoter       ADH1 promoter: S. cerevisiae ADH1; promoter for alcohol dehydrogenase 1
   4705..8808    +  CDS            cas9: CAS9_STRP1 - Also known as csn1 From Streptococcus pyogenes serotype M1.
   8903..9092    +  terminator     CYC1 terminator: S. cerevisiae CYC1; transcription terminator for CYC1
   9123..9141    -  promoter       T7 promoter: promoter for bacteriophage T7 RNA polymerase
   9149..9304    +  CDS            lacZα (fragment): LacZα fragment of β-galactosidase; lacZ fragment
   9312..9767    +  rep_origin     f1 ori (sequence partly withheld): f1 bacteriophage origin of replication; arrow indicates direction of (+) strand synthesis
   9768..9819    -  misc_feature   bom (fragment): basis of mobility region from pBR322
   9898..10701   -  CDS            URA3: orotidine-5'-phosphate decarboxylase, required for uracil biosynthesis; S. cerevisiae URA3; yeast auxotrophic marker, counterselectable with 5-fluoroorotic acid (5-FOA)
  10702..10917   -  promoter       URA3 promoter: S. cerevisiae URA3
  10932..10981   -  misc_feature   bom (fragment): basis of mobility region from pBR322
  11083..1       -  CDS            rop (fragment) (across the origin): Rop protein, which maintains plasmids at low copy number; rop
>Addgene plasmid #87400 | p426_Cas9_gRNA-ARS1414a | depositor full sequence | sequence record 170425 | p426_Cas9_gRNA-ARS1414a sequence 11117 bps
GACGAAAGGGCCTCGTGATACGCCTATTTTTATAGGTTAATGTCATGATAATAATGGTTTCTTAGTATGA
TCCAATATCAAAGGAAATGATAGCATTGAAGGATGAGACTAATCCAATTGAGGAGTGGCAGCATATAGAA
CAGCTAAAGGGTAGTGCTGAAGGAAGCATACGATACCCCGCATGGAATGGGATAATATCACAGGAGGTAC
TAGACTACCTTTCATCCTACATAAATAGACGCATATAAGTACGCATTTAAGCATAAACACGCACTATGCC
GTTCTTCTCATGTATATATATATACAGGCAACACGCAGATATAGGTGCGACGTGAACAGTGAGCTGTATG
TGCGCAGCTCGCGTTGCATTTTCGGAAGCGCTCGTTTTCGGAAACGCTTTGAAGTTCCTATTCCGAAGTT
CCTATTCTCTAGAAAGTATAGGAACTTCAGAGCGCTTTTGAAAACCAAAAGCGCTCTGAAGACGCACTTT
CAAAAAACCAAAAACGCACCGGACTGTAACGAGCTACTAAAATATTGCGAATACCGCTTCCACAAACATT
GCTCAAAAGTATCTCTTTGCTATATATCTCTGTGCTATATCCCTATATAACCTACCCATCCACCTTTCGC
TCCTTGAACTTGCATCTAAACTCGACCTCTACATTTTTTATGTTTATCTCTAGTATTACTCTTTAGACAA
AAAAATTGTAGTAAGAACTATTCATAGAGTGAATCGAAAACAATACGAAAATGTAAACATTTCCTATACG
TAGTATATAGAGACAAAATAGAAGAAACCGTTCATAATTTTCTGACCAATGAAGAATCATCAACGCTATC
ACTTTCTGTTCACAAAGTATGCGCAATCCACATCGGTATAGAATATAATCGGGGATGCCTTTATCTTGAA
AAAATGCACCCGCAGCTTCGCTAGTAATCAGTAAACGCGGGAAGTGGAGTCAGGCTTTTTTTATGGAAGA
GAAAATAGACACCAAAGTAGCCTTCTTCTAACCTTAACGGACCTACAGTGCAAAAAGTTATCAAGAGACT
GCATTATAGAGCGCACAAAGGAGAAAAAAAGTAATCTAAGATGCTTTGTTAGAAAAATAGCGCTCTCGGG
ATGCATTTTTGTAGAACAAAAAAGAAGTATAGATTCTTTGTTGGTAAAATAGCGCTCTCGCGTTGCATTT
CTGTTCTGTAAAAATGCAGCTCAGATTCTTTGTTTGAAAAATTAGCGCTCTCGCGTTGCATTTTTGTTTT
ACAAAAATGAAGCACAGATTCTTCGTTGGTAAAATAGCGCTTTCGCGTTGCATTTCTGTTCTGTAAAAAT
GCAGCTCAGATTCTTTGTTTGAAAAATTAGCGCTCTCGCGTTGCATTTTTGTTCTACAAAATGAAGCACA
GATGCTTCGTTCAGGTGGCACTTTTCGGGGAAATGTGCGCGGAACCCCTATTTGTTTATTTTTCTAAATA
CATTCAAATATGTATCCGCTCATGAGACAATAACCCTGATAAATGCTTCAATAATATTGAAAAAGGAAGA
GTATGAGTATTCAACATTTCCGTGTCGCCCTTATTCCCTTTTTTGCGGCATTTTGCCTTCCTGTTTTTGC
TCACCCAGAAACGCTGGTGAAAGTAAAAGATGCTGAAGATCAGTTGGGTGCACGAGTGGGTTACATCGAA
CTGGATCTCAACAGCGGTAAGATCCTTGAGAGTTTTCGCCCCGAAGAACGTTTTCCAATGATGAGCACTT
TTAAAGTTCTGCTATGTGGCGCGGTATTATCCCGTATTGACGCCGGGCAAGAGCAACTCGGTCGCCGCAT
ACACTATTCTCAGAATGACTTGGTTGAGTACTCACCAGTCACAGAAAAGCATCTTACGGATGGCATGACA
GTAAGAGAATTATGCAGTGCTGCCATAACCATGAGTGATAACACTGCGGCCAACTTACTTCTGACAACGA
TCGGAGGACCGAAGGAGCTAACCGCTTTTTTGCACAACATGGGGGATCATGTAACTCGCCTTGATCGTTG
GGAACCGGAGCTGAATGAAGCCATACCAAACGACGAGCGTGACACCACGATGCCTGTAGCAATGGCAACA
ACGTTGCGCAAACTATTAACTGGCGAACTACTTACTCTAGCTTCCCGGCAACAATTAATAGACTGGATGG
AGGCGGATAAAGTTGCAGGACCACTTCTGCGCTCGGCCCTTCCGGCTGGCTGGTTTATTGCTGATAAATC
TGGAGCCGGTGAGCGTGGGTCTCGCGGTATCATTGCAGCACTGGGGCCAGATGGTAAGCCCTCCCGTATC
GTAGTTATCTACACGACGGGGAGTCAGGCAACTATGGATGAACGAAATAGACAGATCGCTGAGATAGGTG
CCTCACTGATTAAGCATTGGTAACTGTCAGACCAAGTTTACTCATATATACTTTAGATTGATTTAAAACT
TCATTTTTAATTTAAAAGGATCTAGGTGAAGATCCTTTTTGATAATCTCATGACCAAAATCCCTTAACGT
GAGTTTTCGTTCCACTGAGCGTCAGACCCCGTAGAAAAGATCAAAGGATCTTCTTGAGATCCTTTTTTTC
TGCGCGTAATCTGCTGCTTGCAAACAAAAAAACCACCGCTACCAGCGGTGGTTTGTTTGCCGGATCAAGA
GCTACCAACTCTTTTTCCGAAGGTAACTGGCTTCAGCAGAGCGCAGATACCAAATACTGTCCTTCTAGTG
TAGCCGTAGTTAGGCCACCACTTCAAGAACTCTGTAGCACCGCCTACATACCTCGCTCTGCTAATCCTGT
TACCAGTGGCTGCTGCCAGTGGCGATAAGTCGTGTCTTACCGGGTTGGACTCAAGACGATAGTTACCGGA
TAAGGCGCAGCGGTCGGGCTGAACGGGGGGTTCGTGCACACAGCCCAGCTTGGAGCGAACGACCTACACC
GAACTGAGATACCTACAGCGTGAGCTATGAGAAAGCGCCACGCTTCCCGAAGGGAGAAAGGCGGACAGGT
ATCCGGTAAGCGGCAGGGTCGGAACAGGAGAGCGCACGAGGGAGCTTCCAGGGGGAAACGCCTGGTATCT
TTATAGTCCTGTCGGGTTTCGCCACCTCTGACTTGAGCGTCGATTTTTGTGATGCTCGTCAGGGGGGCGG
AGCCTATGGAAAAACGCCAGCAACGCGGCCTTTTTACGGTTCCTGGCCTTTTGCTGGCCTTTTGCTCACA
TGTTCTTTCCTGCGTTATCCCCTGATTCTGTGGATAACCGTATTACCGCCTTTGAGTGAGCTGATACCGC
TCGCCGCAGCCGAACGACCGAGCGCAGCGAGTCAGTGAGCGAGGAAGCGGAAGAGCGCCCAATACGCAAA
CCGCCTCTCCCCGCGCGTTGGCCGATTCATTAATGCAGCTGGCACGACAGGTTTCCCGACTGGAAAGCGG
GCAGTGAGCGCAACGCAATTAATGTGAGTTACCTCACTCATTAGGCACCCCAGGCTTTACACTTTATGCT
TCCGGCTCCTATGTTGTGTGGAATTGTGAGCGGATAACAATTTCACACAGGAAACAGCTATGACCATGAT
TACGCCAAGCGCGCAATTAACCCTCACTAAAGGGAACAAAAGCTGGAGCTAGTATACTCTTTCTTCAACA
ATTAAATACTCTCGGTAGCCAAGTTGGTTTAAGGCGCAAGACTGTAATTTATCACTACGAAATCTTGAGA
TCGGGCGTTCGACTCGCCCCCGGGAGAGATGGCCGGCATGGTCCCAGCCTCCTCGCTGGCGCCGGCTGGG
CAACACCTTCGGGTGGCGAATGGGACTTTGCGCCACAGTTTCAAGGGTCGTTTTAGAGCTAGAAATAGCA
AGTTAAAATAAGGCTAGTCCGTTATCAACTTGAAAAAGTGGCACCGAGTCGGTGCTTTTTTTATTTTTTG
TCACTATTGTTATGTAAAATGCCACCTCTGACAGTATGGAACGCAAACTTCTGTCTAGTGGATAGTCGAC
ATCCTTTTGTTGTTTCCGGGTGTACAATATGGACTTCCTCTTTTCTGGCAACCAAACCCATACATCGGGA
TTCCTATAATACCTTCGTTGGTCTCCCTAACATGTAGGTGGCGGAGGGGAGATATACAATAGAACAGATA
CCAGACAAGACATAATGGGCTAAACAAGACTACACCAATTACACTGCCTCATTGATGGTGGTACATAACG
AACTAATACTGTAGCCCTAGACTTGATAGCCATCATCATATCGAAGTTTCACTACCCTTTTTCCATTTGC
CATCTATTGAAGTAATAATAGGCGCATGCAACTTCTTTTCTTTTTTTTTCTTTTCTCTCTCCCCCGTTGT
TGTCTCACCATATCCGCAATGACAAAAAAATGATGGAAGACACTAAAGGAAAAAATTAACGACAAAGACA
GCACCAACAGATGTCGTTGTTCCAGAGCTGATGAGGGGTATCTCGAAGCACACGAAACTTTTTCCTTCCT
TCATTCACGCACACTACTCTCTAATGAGCAACGGTATACGGCCTTCCTTCCAGTTACTTGAATTTGAAAT
AAAAAAAAGTTTGCTGTCTTGCTATCAAGTATAAATAGACCTGCAATTATTAATCTTTTGTTTCCTCGTC
ATTGTTCTCGTTCCCTTTCTTCCTTGTTTCTTTTTCTGCACAATATTTCAAGCTATACCAAGCATACAAT
CAACTTGGAAAAAAATGGACAAGAAGTACTCCATTGGGCTCGATATCGGCACAAACAGCGTCGGTTGGGC
CGTCATTACGGACGAGTACAAGGTGCCGAGCAAAAAATTCAAAGTTCTGGGCAATACCGATCGCCACAGC
ATAAAGAAGAACCTCATTGGCGCCCTCCTGTTCGACTCCGGGGAGACGGCCGAAGCCACGCGGCTCAAAA
GAACAGCACGGCGCAGATATACCCGCAGAAAGAATCGGATCTGCTACCTGCAGGAGATCTTTAGTAATGA
GATGGCTAAGGTGGATGACTCTTTCTTCCATAGGCTGGAGGAGTCCTTTTTGGTGGAGGAGGATAAAAAG
CACGAGCGCCACCCAATCTTTGGCAATATCGTGGACGAGGTGGCGTACCATGAAAAGTACCCAACCATAT
ATCATCTGAGGAAGAAGCTTGTAGACAGTACTGATAAGGCTGACTTGCGGTTGATCTATCTCGCGCTGGC
GCATATGATCAAATTTCGGGGACACTTCCTCATCGAGGGGGACCTGAACCCAGACAACAGCGATGTCGAC
AAACTCTTTATCCAACTGGTTCAGACTTACAATCAGCTTTTCGAAGAGAACCCGATCAACGCATCCGGAG
TTGACGCCAAAGCAATCCTGAGCGCTAGGCTGTCCAAATCCCGGCGGCTCGAAAACCTCATCGCACAGCT
CCCTGGGGAGAAGAAGAACGGCCTGTTTGGTAATCTTATCGCCCTGTCACTCGGGCTGACCCCCAACTTT
AAATCTAACTTCGACCTGGCCGAAGATGCCAAGCTTCAACTGAGCAAAGACACCTACGATGATGATCTCG
ACAATCTGCTGGCCCAGATCGGCGACCAGTACGCAGACCTTTTTTTGGCGGCAAAGAACCTGTCAGACGC
CATTCTGCTGAGTGATATTCTGCGAGTGAACACGGAGATCACCAAAGCTCCGCTGAGCGCTAGTATGATC
AAGCGCTATGATGAGCACCACCAAGACTTGACTTTGCTGAAGGCCCTTGTCAGACAGCAACTGCCTGAGA
AGTACAAGGAAATTTTCTTCGATCAGTCTAAAAATGGCTACGCCGGATACATTGACGGCGGAGCAAGCCA
GGAGGAATTTTACAAATTTATTAAGCCCATCTTGGAAAAAATGGACGGCACCGAGGAGCTGCTGGTAAAG
CTTAACAGAGAAGATCTGTTGCGCAAACAGCGCACTTTCGACAATGGAAGCATCCCCCACCAGATTCACC
TGGGCGAACTGCACGCTATCCTCAGGCGGCAAGAGGATTTCTACCCCTTTTTGAAAGATAACAGGGAAAA
GATTGAGAAAATCCTCACATTTCGGATACCCTACTATGTAGGCCCCCTCGCCCGGGGAAATTCCAGATTC
GCGTGGATGACTCGCAAATCAGAAGAGACCATCACTCCCTGGAACTTCGAGGAAGTCGTGGATAAGGGGG
CCTCTGCCCAGTCCTTCATCGAAAGGATGACTAACTTTGATAAAAATCTGCCTAACGAAAAGGTGCTTCC
TAAACACTCTCTGCTGTACGAGTACTTCACAGTTTATAACGAGCTCACCAAGGTCAAATACGTCACAGAA
GGGATGAGAAAGCCAGCATTCCTGTCTGGAGAGCAGAAGAAAGCTATCGTGGACCTCCTCTTCAAGACGA
ACCGGAAAGTTACCGTGAAACAGCTCAAAGAAGACTATTTCAAAAAGATTGAATGTTTCGACTCTGTTGA
AATCAGCGGAGTGGAGGATCGCTTCAACGCATCCCTGGGAACGTATCACGATCTCCTGAAAATCATTAAA
GACAAGGACTTCCTGGACAATGAGGAGAACGAGGACATTCTTGAGGACATTGTCCTCACCCTTACGTTGT
TTGAAGATAGGGAGATGATTGAAGAACGCTTGAAAACTTACGCTCATCTCTTCGACGACAAAGTCATGAA
ACAGCTCAAGAGGCGCCGATATACAGGATGGGGGCGGCTGTCAAGAAAACTGATCAATGGGATCCGAGAC
AAGCAGAGTGGAAAGACAATCCTGGATTTTCTTAAGTCCGATGGATTTGCCAACCGGAACTTCATGCAGT
TGATCCATGATGACTCTCTCACCTTTAAGGAGGACATCCAGAAAGCACAAGTTTCTGGCCAGGGGGACAG
TCTTCACGAGCACATCGCTAATCTTGCAGGTAGCCCAGCTATCAAAAAGGGAATACTGCAGACCGTTAAG
GTCGTGGATGAACTCGTCAAAGTAATGGGAAGGCATAAGCCCGAGAATATCGTTATCGAGATGGCCCGAG
AGAACCAAACTACCCAGAAGGGACAGAAGAACAGTAGGGAAAGGATGAAGAGGATTGAAGAGGGTATAAA
AGAACTGGGGTCCCAAATCCTTAAGGAACACCCAGTTGAAAACACCCAGCTTCAGAATGAGAAGCTCTAC
CTGTACTACCTGCAGAACGGCAGGGACATGTACGTGGATCAGGAACTGGACATCAATCGGCTCTCCGACT
ACGACGTGGATCATATCGTGCCCCAGTCTTTTCTCAAAGATGATTCTATTGATAATAAAGTGTTGACAAG
ATCCGATAAAAATAGAGGGAAGAGTGATAACGTCCCCTCAGAAGAAGTTGTCAAGAAAATGAAAAATTAT
TGGCGGCAGCTGCTGAACGCCAAACTGATCACACAACGGAAGTTCGATAATCTGACTAAGGCTGAACGAG
GTGGCCTGTCTGAGTTGGATAAAGCCGGCTTCATCAAAAGGCAGCTTGTTGAGACACGCCAGATCACCAA
GCACGTGGCCCAAATTCTCGATTCACGCATGAACACCAAGTACGATGAAAATGACAAACTGATTCGAGAG
GTGAAAGTTATTACTCTGAAGTCTAAGCTGGTCTCAGATTTCAGAAAGGACTTTCAGTTTTATAAGGTGA
GAGAGATCAACAATTACCACCATGCGCATGATGCCTACCTGAATGCAGTGGTAGGCACTGCACTTATCAA
AAAATATCCCAAGCTTGAATCTGAATTTGTTTACGGAGACTATAAAGTGTACGATGTTAGGAAAATGATC
GCAAAGTCTGAGCAGGAAATAGGCAAGGCCACCGCTAAGTACTTCTTTTACAGCAATATTATGAATTTTT
TCAAGACCGAGATTACACTGGCCAATGGAGAGATTCGGAAGCGACCACTTATCGAAACAAACGGAGAAAC
AGGAGAAATCGTGTGGGACAAGGGTAGGGATTTCGCGACAGTCCGGAAGGTCCTGTCCATGCCGCAGGTG
AACATCGTTAAAAAGACCGAAGTACAGACCGGAGGCTTCTCCAAGGAAAGTATCCTCCCGAAAAGGAACA
GCGACAAGCTGATCGCACGCAAAAAAGATTGGGACCCCAAGAAATACGGCGGATTCGATTCTCCTACAGT
CGCTTACAGTGTACTGGTTGTGGCCAAAGTGGAGAAAGGGAAGTCTAAAAAACTCAAAAGCGTCAAGGAA
CTGCTGGGCATCACAATCATGGAGCGATCAAGCTTCGAAAAAAACCCCATCGACTTTCTCGAGGCGAAAG
GATATAAAGAGGTCAAAAAAGACCTCATCATTAAGCTTCCCAAGTACTCTCTCTTTGAGCTTGAAAACGG
CCGGAAACGAATGCTCGCTAGTGCGGGCGAGCTGCAGAAAGGTAACGAGCTGGCACTGCCCTCTAAATAC
GTTAATTTCTTGTATCTGGCCAGCCACTATGAAAAGCTCAAAGGGTCTCCCGAAGATAATGAGCAGAAGC
AGCTGTTCGTGGAACAACACAAACACTACCTTGATGAGATCATCGAGCAAATAAGCGAATTCTCCAAAAG
AGTGATCCTCGCCGACGCTAACCTCGATAAGGTGCTTTCTGCTTACAATAAGCACAGGGATAAGCCCATC
AGGGAGCAGGCAGAAAACATTATCCACTTGTTTACTCTGACCAACTTGGGCGCGCCTGCAGCCTTCAAGT
ACTTCGACACCACCATAGACAGAAAGCGGTACACCTCTACAAAGGAGGTCCTGGACGCCACACTGATTCA
TCAGTCAATTACGGGGCTCTATGAAACAAGAATCGACCTCTCTCAGCTCGGTGGAGACAGCAGGGCTGAC
CCCAAGAAGAAGAGGAAGGTGTGATCTCTTCTCGAGTCATGTAATTAGTTATGTCACGCTTACGTTCACG
CCCTCCCCCCACATCCGCTCTAACCGAAAAGGAAGGAGTTAGACAACCTGAAGTCTAGGTCCCTATTTAT
TTTTTTATAGTTATGTTAGTATTAAGAACGTTATTTATATTTCAAATTTTTCTTTTTTTTCTGTACAGAC
GCGTGTACGCATGTAACATTATACTGAAAACCTTGCTTGAGAAGGTTTTGGGACGCTCGAAGGCTTTAAT
TTGCGGCCGGTACCCAATTCGCCCTATAGTGAGTCGTATTACGCGCGCTCACTGGCCGTCGTTTTACAAC
GTCGTGACTGGGAAAACCCTGGCGTTACCCAACTTAATCGCCTTGCAGCACATCCCCCTTTCGCCAGCTG
GCGTAATAGCGAAGAGGCCCGCACCGATCGCCCTTCCCAACAGTTGCGCAGCCTGAATGGCGAATGGCGC
G
[124 nt withheld, positions 9312-9435]
C
[91 nt withheld, positions 9437-9527]
A
[49 nt withheld, positions 9529-9577]
CCTTTGACGTTGGAGTCCACGTTCTTT
[37 nt withheld, positions 9605-9641]
ACCCTATCTCGGTCTATTCTTTTGATTTATAAGGGATTTTGCCGATTTCGGCCTATTGGTTAAAAAATGA
GCTGATTTAACAAAAATTTAACGCGAATTTTAACAAAATATTAACGTTTACAATTTCCTGATGCGGTATT
TTCTCCTTACGCATCTGTGCGGTATTTCACACCGCATAGGGTAATAACTGATATAATTAAATTGAAGCTC
TAATTTGTGAGTTTAGTATACATGCATTTACTTATAATACAGTTTTTTAGTTTTGCTGGCCGCATCTTCT
CAAATATGCTTCCCAGCCTGCTTTTCTGTAACGTTCACCCTCTACCTTAGCATCCCTTCCCTTTGCAAAT
AGTCCTCTTCCAACAATAATAATGTCAGATCCTGTAGAGACCACATCATCCACGGTTCTATACTGTTGAC
CCAATGCGTCTCCCTTGTCATCTAAACCCACACCGGGTGTCATAATCAACCAATCGTAACCTTCATCTCT
TCCACCCATGTCTCTTTGAGCAATAAAGCCGATAACAAAATCTTTGTCGCTCTTCGCAATGTCAACAGTA
CCCTTAGTATATTCTCCAGTAGATAGGGAGCCCTTGCATGACAATTCTGCTAACATCAAAAGGCCTCTAG
GTTCCTTTGTTACTTCTTCTGCCGCCTGCTTCAAACCGCTAACAATACCTGGGCCCACCACACCGTGTGC
ATTCGTAATGTCTGCCCATTCTGCTATTCTGTATACACCCGCAGAGTACTGCAATTTGACTGTATTACCA
ATGTCAGCAAATTTTCTGTCTTCGAAGAGTAAAAAATTGTACTTGGCGGATAATGCCTTTAGCGGCTTAA
CTGTGCCCTCCATGGAAAAATCAGTCAAGATATCCACATGTGTTTTTAGTAAACAAATTTTGGGACCTAA
TGCTTCAACTAACTCCAGTAATTCCTTGGTGGTACGAACATCCAATGAAGCACACAAGTTTGTTTGCTTT
TCGTGCATGATATTAAATAGCTTGGCAGCAACAGGACTAGGATGAGTAGCAGCACGTTCCTTATATGTAG
CTTTCGACATGATTTATCTTCGTTTCCTGCAGGTTTTTGTTCTGTGCAGTTGGGTTAAGAATACTGGGCA
ATTTCATGTTTCTTCAACACTACATATGCGTATATATACCAATCTAAGTCTGTGCTCCTTCCTTCGTTCT
TCCTTCTGTTCGGAGATTACCGAATCAAAAAAATTTCAAGGAAACCGAAATCAAAAAAAAGAATAAAAAA
AAAATGATGAATTGAATTGAAAAGCTGTGGTATGGTGCACTCTCAGTACAATCTGCTCTGATGCCGCATA
GTTAAGCCAGCCCCGACACCCGCCAACACCCGCTGACGCGCCCTGACGGGCTTGTCTGCTCCCGGCATCC
GCTTACAGACAAGCTGTGACCGTCTCCGGGAGCTGCATGTGTCAGAGGTTTTCACCGTCATCACCGAAAC
GCGCGA
