Features (pLannotate 1.2.2; 22 found; start..end, strand, type, name):
    415..507     +  CDS            lacI (fragment): lac repressor; lacI; The lac repressor binds to the lac operator to inhibit transcription in E. coli. This inhibition can be relieved by adding lactose or isopropyl-β-D-thiogalactopyranoside (IPTG).
    520..541     +  protein_bind   CAP binding site: CAP binding activates transcription in the presence of cAMP. E. coli catabolite activator protein
    556..586     +  promoter       lac promoter: promoter for the E. coli lac operon
    590..612     +  protein_bind   lac operator (fragment): The lac repressor binds to the lac operator to inhibit transcription in E. coli. This inhibition can be relieved by adding lactose or isopropyl-β-D-thiogalactopyranoside (IPTG). lac repressor encoded by lacI
    655..673     +  promoter       T3 promoter: promoter for bacteriophage T3 RNA polymerase
    718..806     +  ncRNA          tRNA: Accession: RF00005 - tRNA
    900..975     +  misc_RNA       gRNA scaffold: guide RNA scaffold for the Streptococcus pyogenes CRISPR/Cas9 system
   1061..1765    +  promoter       ADH1 promoter: S. cerevisiae ADH1; promoter for alcohol dehydrogenase 1
   1775..5878    +  CDS            Cas9: Cas9 (Csn1) endonuclease from the Streptococcus pyogenes Type II CRISPR/Cas system generates RNA-guided double strand breaks in DNA
   5973..6162    +  terminator     CYC1 terminator: S. cerevisiae CYC1; transcription terminator for CYC1
   6193..6211    -  promoter       T7 promoter: promoter for bacteriophage T7 RNA polymerase
   6219..6374    +  CDS            lacZα (fragment): LacZα fragment of β-galactosidase; lacZ fragment
   6378..6806    +  rep_origin     f1 ori (sequence partly withheld): f1 bacteriophage origin of replication; arrow indicates direction of (+) strand synthesis
   6834..6885    -  misc_feature   bom (fragment): basis of mobility region from pBR322
   6964..7767    -  CDS            URA3: orotidine-5'-phosphate decarboxylase, required for uracil biosynthesis; S. cerevisiae URA3; yeast auxotrophic marker, counterselectable with 5-fluoroorotic acid (5-FOA)
   7768..7983    -  promoter       URA3 promoter: S. cerevisiae URA3
   7991..8040    -  misc_feature   bom (fragment): basis of mobility region from pBR322
   8142..8177    -  CDS            rop (fragment): Rop protein, which maintains plasmids at low copy number; rop
   8245..9587    +  rep_origin     2μ ori: yeast 2μ plasmid origin of replication
   9614..9718    +  promoter       AmpR promoter: bla
   9719..10579   +  CDS            AmpR: β-lactamase; bla; confers resistance to ampicillin, carbenicillin, and related antibiotics
  10750..232     +  rep_origin     ori (across the origin): high-copy-number ColE1/pMB1/pBR322/pUC origin of replication
>Addgene plasmid #87400 | p426_Cas9_gRNA-ARS1414a | addgene full sequence | sequence record 193443 | Addgene NGS Result
GACCTACACCGAACTGAGATACCTACAGCGTGAGCTATGAGAAAGCGCCACGCTTCCCGAAGGGAGAAAG
GCGGACAGGTATCCGGTAAGCGGCAGGGTCGGAACAGGAGAGCGCACGAGGGAGCTTCCAGGGGGAAACG
CCTGGTATCTTTATAGTCCTGTCGGGTTTCGCCACCTCTGACTTGAGCGTCGATTTTTGTGATGCTCGTC
AGGGGGGCGGAGCCTATGGAAAAACGCCAGCAACGCGGCCTTTTTACGGTTCCTGGCCTTTTGCTGGCCT
TTTGCTCACATGTTCTTTCCTGCGTTATCCCCTGATTCTGTGGATAACCGTATTACCGCCTTTGAGTGAG
CTGATACCGCTCGCCGCAGCCGAACGACCGAGCGCAGCGAGTCAGTGAGCGAGGAAGCGGAAGAGCGCCC
AATACGCAAACCGCCTCTCCCCGCGCGTTGGCCGATTCATTAATGCAGCTGGCACGACAGGTTTCCCGAC
TGGAAAGCGGGCAGTGAGCGCAACGCAATTAATGTGAGTTAGCTCACTCATTAGGCACCCCAGGCTTTAC
ACTTTATGCTTCCGGCTCGTATGTTGTGTGGAATTGTGAGCGGATAACAATTTCACACAGGAAACAGCTA
TGACCATGATTACGCCAAGCGCGCAATTAACCCTCACTAAAGGGAACAAAAGCTGGAGCTAGTATACTCT
TTCTTCAACAATTAAATACTCTCGGTAGCCAAGTTGGTTTAAGGCGCAAGACTGTAATTTATCACTACGA
AATCTTGAGATCGGGCGTTCGACTCGCCCCCGGGAGAGATGGCCGGCATGGTCCCAGCCTCCTCGCTGGC
GCCGGCTGGGCAACACCTTCGGGTGGCGAATGGGACTTTGCGCCACAGTTTCAAGGGTCGTTTTAGAGCT
AGAAATAGCAAGTTAAAATAAGGCTAGTCCGTTATCAACTTGAAAAAGTGGCACCGAGTCGGTGCTTTTT
TTATTTTTTGTCACTATTGTTATGTAAAATGCCACCTCTGACAGTATGGAACGCAAACTTCTGTCTAGTG
GATAGTCGACATCCTTTTGTTGTTTCCGGGTGTACAATATGGACTTCCTCTTTTCTGGCAACCAAACCCA
TACATCGGGATTCCTATAATACCTTCGTTGGTCTCCCTAACATGTAGGTGGCGGAGGGGAGATATACAAT
AGAACAGATACCAGACAAGACATAATGGGCTAAACAAGACTACACCAATTACACTGCCTCATTGATGGTG
GTACATAACGAACTAATACTGTAGCCCTAGACTTGATAGCCATCATCATATCGAAGTTTCACTACCCTTT
TTCCATTTGCCATCTATTGAAGTAATAATAGGCGCATGCAACTTCTTTTCTTTTTTTTTCTTTTCTCTCT
CCCCCGTTGTTGTCTCACCATATCCGCAATGACAAAAAAATGATGGAAGACACTAAAGGAAAAAATTAAC
GACAAAGACAGCACCAACAGATGTCGTTGTTCCAGAGCTGATGAGGGGTATCTCGAAGCACACGAAACTT
TTTCCTTCCTTCATTCACGCACACTACTCTCTAATGAGCAACGGTATACGGCCTTCCTTCCAGTTACTTG
AATTTGAAATAAAAAAAAGTTTGCTGTCTTGCTATCAAGTATAAATAGACCTGCAATTATTAATCTTTTG
TTTCCTCGTCATTGTTCTCGTTCCCTTTCTTCCTTGTTTCTTTTTCTGCACAATATTTCAAGCTATACCA
AGCATACAATCAACTTGGAAAAAAATGGACAAGAAGTACTCCATTGGGCTCGATATCGGCACAAACAGCG
TCGGTTGGGCCGTCATTACGGACGAGTACAAGGTGCCGAGCAAAAAATTCAAAGTTCTGGGCAATACCGA
TCGCCACAGCATAAAGAAGAACCTCATTGGCGCCCTCCTGTTCGACTCCGGGGAGACGGCCGAAGCCACG
CGGCTCAAAAGAACAGCACGGCGCAGATATACCCGCAGAAAGAATCGGATCTGCTACCTGCAGGAGATCT
TTAGTAATGAGATGGCTAAGGTGGATGACTCTTTCTTCCATAGGCTGGAGGAGTCCTTTTTGGTGGAGGA
GGATAAAAAGAACGAGCGCCACCCAATCTTTGGCAATATCGTGGACGAGGTGGCGTACCATGAAAAGTAC
CCAACCATATATCATCTGAGGAAGAAGCTTGTAGACAGTACTGATAAGGCTGACTTGCGGTTGATCTATC
TCGCGCTGGCGCATATGATCAAATTTCGGGGACACTTCCTCATCGAGGGGGACCTGAACCCAGACAACAG
CGATGTCGACAAACTCTTTATCCAACTGGTTCAGACTTACAATCAGCTTTTCGAAGAGAACCCGATCAAC
GCATCCGGAGTTGACGCCAAAGCAATCCTGAGCGCTAGGCTGTCCAAATCCCGGCGGCTCGAAAACCTCA
TCGCACAGCTCCCTGGGGAGAAGAAGAACGGCCTGTTTGGTAATCTTATCGCCCTGTCACTCGGGCTGAC
CCCCAACTTTAAATCTAACTTCGACCTGGCCGAAGATGCCAAGCTTCAACTGAGCAAAGACACCTACGAT
GATGATCTCGACAATCTGCTGGCCCAGATCGGCGACCAGTACGCAGACCTTTTTTTGGCGGCAAAGAACC
TGTCAGACGCCATTCTGCTGAGTGATATTCTGCGAGTGAACACGGAGATCACCAAAGCTCCGCTGAGCGC
TAGTATGATCAAGCGCTATGATGAGCACCACCAAGACTTGACTTTGCTGAAGGCCCTTGTCAGACAGCAA
CTGCCTGAGAAGTACAAGGAAATTTTCTTCGATCAGTCTAAAAATGGCTACGCCGGATACATTGACGGCG
GAGCAAGCCAGGAGGAATTTTACAAATTTATTAAGCCCATCTTGGAAAAAATGGACGGCACCGAGGAGCT
GCTGGTAAAGCTTAACAGAGAAGATCTGTTGCGCAAACAGCGCACTTTCGACAATGGAAGCATCCCCCAC
CAGATTCACCTGGGCGAACTGCACGCTATCCTCAGGCGGCAAGAGGATTTCTACCCCTTTTTGAAAGATA
ACAGGGAAAAGATTGAGAAAATCCTCACATTTCGGATACCCTACTATGTAGGCCCCCTCGCCCGGGGAAA
TTCCAGATTCGCGTGGATGACTCGCAAATCAGAAGAGACCATCACTCCCTGGAACTTCGAGGAAGTCGTG
GATAAGGGGGCCTCTGCCCAGTCCTTCATCGAAAGGATGACTAACTTTGATAAAAATCTGCCTAACGAAA
AGGTGCTTCCTAAACACTCTCTGCTGTACGAGTACTTCACAGTTTATAACGAGCTCACCAAGGTCAAATA
CGTCACAGAAGGGATGAGAAAGCCAGCATTCCTGTCTGGAGAGCAGAAGAAAGCTATCGTGGACCTCCTC
TTCAAGACGAACCGGAAAGTTACCGTGAAACAGCTCAAAGAAGACTATTTCAAAAAGATTGAATGTTTCG
ACTCTGTTGAAATCAGCGGAGTGGAGGATCGCTTCAACGCATCCCTGGGAACGTATCACGATCTCCTGAA
AATCATTAAAGACAAGGACTTCCTGGACAATGAGGAGAACGAGGACATTCTTGAGGACATTGTCCTCACC
CTTACGTTGTTTGAAGATAGGGAGATGATTGAAGAACGCTTGAAAACTTACGCTCATCTCTTCGACGACA
AAGTCATGAAACAGCTCAAGAGGCGCCGATATACAGGATGGGGGCGGCTGTCAAGAAAACTGATCAATGG
GATCCGAGACAAGCAGAGTGGAAAGACAATCCTGGATTTTCTTAAGTCCGATGGATTTGCCAACCGGAAC
TTCATGCAGTTGATCCATGATGACTCTCTCACCTTTAAGGAGGACATCCAGAAAGCACAAGTTTCTGGCC
AGGGGGACAGTCTTCACGAGCACATCGCTAATCTTGCAGGTAGCCCAGCTATCAAAAAGGGAATACTGCA
GACCGTTAAGGTCGTGGATGAACTCGTCAAAGTAATGGGAAGGCATAAGCCCGAGAATATCGTTATCGAG
ATGGCCCGAGAGAACCAAACTACCCAGAAGGGACAGAAGAACAGTAGGGAAAGGATGAAGAGGATTGAAG
AGGGTATAAAAGAACTGGGGTCCCAAATCCTTAAGGAACACCCAGTTGAAAACACCCAGCTTCAGAATGA
GAAGCTCTACCTGTACTACCTGCAGAACGGCAGGGACATGTACGTGGATCAGGAACTGGACATCAATCGG
CTCTCCGACTACGACGTGGATCATATCGTGCCCCAGTCTTTTCTCAAAGATGATTCTATTGATAATAAAG
TGTTGACAAGATCCGATAAAAATAGAGGGAAGAGTGATAACGTCCCCTCAGAAGAAGTTGTCAAGAAAAT
GAAAAATTATTGGCGGCAGCTGCTGAACGCCAAACTGATCACACAACGGAAGTTCGATAATCTGACTAAG
GCTGAACGAGGTGGCCTGTCTGAGTTGGATAAAGCCGGCTTCATCAAAAGGCAGCTTGTTGAGACACGCC
AGATCACCAAGCACGTGGCCCAAATTCTCGATTCACGCATGAACACCAAGTACGATGAAAATGACAAACT
GATTCGAGAGGTGAAAGTTATTACTCTGAAGTCTAAGCTGGTCTCAGATTTCAGAAAGGACTTTCAGTTT
TATAAGGTGAGAGAGATCAACAATTACCACCATGCGCATGATGCCTACCTGAATGCAGTGGTAGGCACTG
CACTTATCAAAAAATATCCCAAGCTTGAATCTGAATTTGTTTACGGAGACTATAAAGTGTACGATGTTAG
GAAAATGATCGCAAAGTCTGAGCAGGAAATAGGCAAGGCCACCGCTAAGTACTTCTTTTACAGCAATATT
ATGAATTTTTTCAAGACCGAGATTACACTGGCCAATGGAGAGATTCGGAAGCGACCACTTATCGAAACAA
ACGGAGAAACAGGAGAAATCGTGTGGGACAAGGGTAGGGATTTCGCGACAGTCCGGAAGGTCCTGTCCAT
GCCGCAGGTGAACATCGTTAAAAAGACCGAAGTACAGACCGGAGGCTTCTCCAAGGAAAGTATCCTCCCG
AAAAGGAACAGCGACAAGCTGATCGCACGCAAAAAAGATTGGGACCCCAAGAAATACGGCGGATTCGATT
CTCCTACAGTCGCTTACAGTGTACTGGTTGTGGCCAAAGTGGAGAAAGGGAAGTCTAAAAAACTCAAAAG
CGTCAAGGAACTGCTGGGCATCACAATCATGGAGCGATCAAGCTTCGAAAAAAACCCCATCGACTTTCTC
GAGGCGAAAGGATATAAAGAGGTCAAAAAAGACCTCATCATTAAGCTTCCCAAGTACTCTCTCTTTGAGC
TTGAAAACGGCCGGAAACGAATGCTCGCTAGTGCGGGCGAGCTGCAGAAAGGTAACGAGCTGGCACTGCC
CTCTAAATACGTTAATTTCTTGTATCTGGCCAGCCACTATGAAAAGCTCAAAGGGTCTCCCGAAGATAAT
GAGCAGAAGCAGCTGTTCGTGGAACAACACAAACACTACCTTGATGAGATCATCGAGCAAATAAGCGAAT
TCTCCAAAAGAGTGATCCTCGCCGACGCTAACCTCGATAAGGTGCTTTCTGCTTACAATAAGCACAGGGA
TAAGCCCATCAGGGAGCAGGCAGAAAACATTATCTACTTGTTTACTCTGACCAACTTGGGCGCGCCTGCA
GCCTTCAAGTACTTCGACACCACCATAGACAGAAAGCGGTACACCTCTACAAAGGAGGTCCTGGACGCCA
CACTGATTCATCAGTCAATTACGGGGCTCTATGAAACAAGAATCGACCTCTCTCAGCTCGGTGGAGACAG
CAGGGCTGACCCCAAGAAGAAGAGGAAGGTGTGATCTCTTCTCGAGTCATGTAATTAGTTATGTCACGCT
TACGTTCACGCCCTCCCCCCACATCCGCTCTAACCGAAAAGGAAGGAGTTAGACAACCTGAAGTCTAGGT
CCCTATTTATTTTTTTATAGTTATGTTAGTATTAAGAACGTTATTTATATTTCAAATTTTTCTTTTTTTT
CTGTACAGACGCGTGTACGCATGTAACATTATACTGAAAACCTTGCTTGAGAAGGTTTTGGGACGCTCGA
AGGCTTTAATTTGCGGCCGGTACCCAATTCGCCCTATAGTGAGTCGTATTACGCGCGCTCACTGGCCGTC
GTTTTACAACGTCGTGACTGGGAAAACCCTGGCGTTACCCAACTTAATCGCCTTGCAGCACATCCCCCTT
TCGCCAGCTGGCGTAATAGCGAAGAGGCCCGCACCGATCGCCCTTCCCAACAGTTGCGCAGCCTGAATGG
CGAATGG
[124 nt withheld, positions 6378-6501]
C
[91 nt withheld, positions 6503-6593]
A
[49 nt withheld, positions 6595-6643]
CCTTTGACGTTGGAGTCCACGTTCTTT
[37 nt withheld, positions 6671-6707]
ACCCTATCTCGGTCTATTCTTTTGATTTATAAGGGATTTTGCCGATTTCGGCCTATTGGTTAAAAAATGA
GCTGATTTAACAAAAATTTAACGCGAATTTTAACAAAATATTAACGCTTACAATTTCCTGATGCGGTATT
TTCTCCTTACGCATCTGTGCGGTATTTCACACCGCATAGGGTAATAACTGATATAATTAAATTGAAGCTC
TAATTTGTGAGTTTAGTATACATGCATTTACTTATAATACAGTTTTTTAGTTTTGCTGGCCGCATCTTCT
CAAATATGCTTCCCAGCCTGCTTTTCTGTAACGTTCACCCTCTACCTTAGCATCCCTTCCCTTTGCAAAT
AGTCCTCTTCCAACAATAATAATGTCAGATCCTGTAGAGACCACATCATCCACGGTTCTATACTGTTGAC
CCAATGCGTCTCCCTTGTCATCTAAACCCACACCGGGTGTCATAATCAACCAATCGTAACCTTCATCTCT
TCCACCCATGTCTCTTTGAGCAATAAAGCCGATAACAAAATCTTTGTCGCTCTTCGCAATGTCAACAGTA
CCCTTAGTATATTCTCCAGTAGATAGGGAGCCCTTGCATGACAATTCTGCTAACATCAAAAGGCCTCTAG
GTTCCTTTGTTACTTCTTCTGCCGCCTGCTTCAAACCGCTAACAATACCTGGGCCCACCACACCGTGTGC
ATTCGTAATGTCTGCCCATTCTGCTATTCTGTATACACCCGCAGAGTACTGCAATTTGACTGTATTACCA
ATGTCAGCAAATTTTCTGTCTTCGAAGAGTAAAAAATTGTACTTGGCGGATAATGCCTTTAGCGGCTTAA
CTGTGCCCTCCATGGAAAAATCAGTCAAGATATCCACATGTGTTTTTAGTAAACAAATTTTGGGACCTAA
TGCTTCAACTAACTCCAGTAATTCCTTGGTGGTACGAACATCCAATGAAGCACACAAGTTTGTTTGCTTT
TCGTGCATGATATTAAATAGCTTGGCAGCAACAGGACTAGGATGAGTAGCAGCACGTTCCTTATATGTAG
CTTTCGACATGATTTATCTTCGTTTCCTGCAGGTTTTTGTTCTGTGCAGTTGGGTTAAGAATACTGGGCA
ATTTCATGTTTCTTCAACACTACATATGCGTATATATACCAATCTAAGTCTGTGCTCCTTCCTTCGTTCT
TCCTTCTGTTCGGAGATTACCGAATCAAAAAAATTTCAAGGAAACCGAAATCAAAAAAAAGAATAAAAAA
AAAATGATGAATTGAAAAGGTGGTATGGTGCACTCTCAGTACAATCTGCTCTGATGCCGCATAGTTAAGC
CAGCCCCGACACCCGCCAACACCCGCTGACGCGCCCTGACGGGCTTGTCTGCTCCCGGCATCCGCTTACA
GACAAGCTGTGACCGTCTCCGGGAGCTGCATGTGTCAGAGGTTTTCACCGTCATCACCGAAACGCGCGAG
ACGAAAGGGCCTCGTGATACGCCTATTTTTATAGGTTAATGTCATGATAATAATGGTTTCTTAGTATGAT
CCAATATCAAAGGAAATGATAGCATTGAAGGATGAGACTAATCCAATTGAGGAGTGGCAGCATATAGAAC
AGCTAAAGGGTAGTGCTGAAGGAAGCATACGATACCCCGCATGGAATGGGATAATATCACAGGAGGTACT
AGACTACCTTTCATCCTACATAAATAGACGCATATAAGTACGCATTTAAGCATAAACACGCACTATGCCG
TTCTTCTCATGTATATATATATACAGGCAACACGCAGATATAGGTGCGACGTGAACAGTGAGCTGTATGT
GCGCAGCTCGCGTTGCATTTTCGGAAGCGCTCGTTTTCGGAAACGCTTTGAAGTTCCTATTCCGAAGTTC
CTATTCTCTAGAAAGTATAGGAACTTCAGAGCGCTTTTGAAAACCAAAAGCGCTCTGAAGACGCACTTTC
AAAAAACCAAAAACGCACCGGACTGTAACGAGCTACTAAAATATTGCGAATACCGCTTCCACAAACATTG
CTCAAAAGTATCTCTTTGCTATATATCTCTGTGCTATATCCCTATATAACCTACCCATCCACCTTTCGCT
CCTTGAACTTGCATCTAAACTCGACCTCTACATTTTTTATGTTTATCTCTAGTATTACTCTTTAGACAAA
AAAATTGTAGTAAGAACTATTCATAGAGTGAATCGAAAACAATACGAAAATGTAAACATTTCCTATACGT
AGTATATAGAGACAAAATAGAAGAAACCGTTCATAATTTTCTGACCAATGAAGAATCATCAACGCTATCA
CTTTCTGTTCACAAAGTATGCGCAATCCACATCGGTATAGAATATAATCGGGGATGCCTTTATCTTGAAA
AAATGCACCCGCAGCTTCGCTAGTAATCAGTAAACGCGGGAAGTGGAGTCAGGCTTTTTTTATGGAAGAG
AAAATAGACACCAAAGTAGCCTTCTTCTAACCTTAACGGACCTACAGTGCAAAAAGTTATCAAGAGACTG
CATTATAGAGCGCACAAAGGAGAAAAAAAGTAATCTAAGATGCTTTGTTAGAAAAATAGCGCTCTCGGGA
TGCATTTTTGTAGAACAAAAAAGAAGTATAGATTCTTTGTTGGTAAAATAGCGCTCTCGCGTTGCATTTC
TGTTCTGTAAAAATGCAGCTCAGATTCTTTGTTTGAAAAATTAGCGCTCTCGCGTTGCATTTTTGTTTTA
CAAAAATGAAGCACAGATTCTTCGTTGGTAAAATAGCGCTTTCGCGTTGCATTTCTGTTCTGTAAAAATG
CAGCTCAGATTCTTTGTTTGAAAAATTAGCGCTCTCGCGTTGCATTTTTGTTCTACAAAATGAAGCACAG
ATGCTTCGTTCAGGTGGCACTTTTCGGGGAAATGTGCGCGGAACCCCTATTTGTTTATTTTTCTAAATAC
ATTCAAATATGTATCCGCTCATGAGACAATAACCCTGATAAATGCTTCAATAATATTGAAAAAGGAAGAG
TATGAGTATTCAACATTTCCGTGTCGCCCTTATTCCCTTTTTTGCGGCATTTTGCCTTCCTGTTTTTGCT
CACCCAGAAACGCTGGTGAAAGTAAAAGATGCTGAAGATCAGTTGGGTGCACGAGTGGGTTACATCGAAC
TGGATCTCAACAGCGGTAAGATCCTTGAGAGTTTTCGCCCCGAAGAACGTTTTCCAATGATGAGCACTTT
TAAAGTTCTGCTATGTGGCGCGGTATTATCCCGTATTGACGCCGGGCAAGAGCAACTCGGTCGCCGCATA
CACTATTCTCAGAATGACTTGGTTGAGTACTCACCAGTCACAGAAAAGCATCTTACGGATGGCATGACAG
TAAGAGAATTATGCAGTGCTGCCATAACCATGAGTGATAACACTGCGGCCAACTTACTTCTGACAACGAT
CGGAGGACCGAAGGAGCTAACCGCTTTTTTGCACAACATGGGGGATCATGTAACTCGCCTTGATCGTTGG
GAACCGGAGCTGAATGAAGCCATACCAAACGACGAGCGTGACACCACGATGCCTGTAGCAATGGCAACAA
CGTTGCGCAAACTATTAACTGGCGAACTACTTACTCTAGCTTCCCGGCAACAATTAATAGACTGGATGGA
GGCGGATAAAGTTGCAGGACCACTTCTGCGCTCGGCCCTTCCGGCTGGCTGGTTTATTGCTGATAAATCT
GGAGCCGGTGAGCGTGGGTCTCGCGGTATCATTGCAGCACTGGGGCCAGATGGTAAGCCCTCCCGTATCG
TAGTTATCTACACGACGGGGAGTCAGGCAACTATGGATGAACGAAATAGACAGATCGCTGAGATAGGTGC
CTCACTGATTAAGCATTGGTAACTGTCAGACCAAGTTTACTCATATATACTTTAGATTGATTTAAAACTT
CATTTTTAATTTAAAAGGATCTAGGTGAAGATCCTTTTTGATAATCTCATGACCAAAATCCCTTAACGTG
AGTTTTCGTTCCACTGAGCGTCAGACCCCGTAGAAAAGATCAAAGGATCTTCTTGAGATCCTTTTTTTCT
GCGCGTAATCTGCTGCTTGCAAACAAAAAAACCACCGCTACCAGCGGTGGTTTGTTTGCCGGATCAAGAG
CTACCAACTCTTTTTCCGAAGGTAACTGGCTTCAGCAGAGCGCAGATACCAAATACTGTTCTTCTAGTGT
AGCCGTAGTTAGGCCACCACTTCAAGAACTCTGTAGCACCGCCTACATACCTCGCTCTGCTAATCCTGTT
ACCAGTGGCTGCTGCCAGTGGCGATAAGTCGTGTCTTACCGGGTTGGACTCAAGACGATAGTTACCGGAT
AAGGCGCAGCGGTCGGGCTGAACGGGGGGTTCGTGCACACAGCCCAGCTTGGAGCGAAC
